Addgene plasmid #155348: pSNAPf-hYTHDF3
Purpose: Express full-length human YTHDF3 with a C-terminal SNAP-tag in mammalian cells
Depositing lab: Xiaowei Zhuang. Depositing organization: Harvard University. Publication: m(6)A-binding YTHDF proteins promote stress granule formation. Fu Y, Zhuang X. Nat Chem Biol. 2020 May 25. pii: 10.1038/s41589-020-0524-y. doi: 10.1038/s41589-020-0524-y. PubMed 32451507.
Backbone
  Vector backbone: pSNAPf
  Backbone manufacturer: New England Biolabs
  Vector type: Mammalian Expression
Growth in bacteria
  Bacterial resistance: Ampicillin, 100 μg/mL
  Growth temperature: 37°C
  Growth strain: DH5alpha
  Copy number: Unknown
Gene/Insert
  Gene/Insert name: YTHDF3
  Species: H. sapiens (human)
  GenBank ID: CCDS75747.1
  Entrez Gene: YTHDF3 (a.k.a. DF3)
  Promoter: CMV
  Cloning method: Restriction Enzyme; 5′ cloning site AscI (not destroyed); 3′ cloning site EcoRI (not destroyed)
  Sequencing primers: 5′ T7: TAATACGACTCACTATAG; 3′ pSNAPf-SeqR: GGAGTACTCACCCCAACAGC
Terms and licenses: Academic/Nonprofit Terms; Industry Terms: Not Available to Industry
How to cite: pSNAPf-hYTHDF3 was a gift from Xiaowei Zhuang (Addgene plasmid # 155348 ; http://n2t.net/addgene:155348 ; RRID:Addgene_155348)
