[The description below was written by a language model from this plasmid's Addgene catalogue record and pLannotate feature annotations shown in this document.]
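Description:
pSNAPf-hYTHDF3 is a mammalian expression plasmid of about 7.6 kb built on the commercial pSNAPf backbone. It is designed to produce full-length human YTHDF3, an m6A-binding reader protein, fused at its C-terminus to the SNAP-tag. In bacteria it is maintained through a high-copy ColE1/pUC-type origin and selected with ampicillin via the β-lactamase gene. Small annotated remnants of lac regulatory elements, a lacI fragment and a pBR322 bom fragment are backbone carry-over with no evident role in the design.

Expression is driven by the CMV immediate-early enhancer and promoter, which span the numbering origin of the circular sequence. A T7 promoter lies just upstream of the insert and also serves as a sequencing primer site. The YTHDF3 coding sequence was cloned between AscI and EcoRI sites, both of which were retained. It is followed after a short gap by the fast-reacting SNAPf variant of O6-alkylguanine-DNA alkyltransferase, which bonds covalently with benzylguanine-derivatised fluorophores or other substrates. Downstream of the fusion lie a chimeric intron, an EMCV IRES and the neomycin phosphotransferase gene, terminated by SV40 polyadenylation signals. This arrangement places the fusion protein and G418 resistance on a single bicistronic transcript, so drug selection can enrich for, or establish stable lines of, cells expressing the tagged protein. The short hits annotated as HIV-1 LTR and SV40 large T antigen are fragments and are probably incidental sequence matches rather than functional elements.

The construct suits covalent fluorescent labelling and imaging of YTHDF3 in mammalian cells. The associated publication concerns the role of YTHDF proteins in stress granule formation.
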