Features (pLannotate 1.2.2; 20 found; start..end, strand, type, name):
      1..204     +  promoter       CMV promoter: human cytomegalovirus (CMV) immediate early promoter
    200..233     +  LTR            5' LTR (truncated) (fragment): truncated 5' long terminal repeat (LTR) from HIV-1
    249..267     +  promoter       T7 promoter: promoter for bacteriophage T7 RNA polymerase
    324..2078    +  CDS            YTHDF3: YTHD3_HUMAN - Experimental evidence at protein level: Swiss-Prot protein existence level 1. Has some antiviral activity against HIV-1 virus: incorporated into HIV-1 particles in a nucleocapsid-dependent manner and reduces viral infectivity in the next cycle of infection (PubMed:32053707). May interfere with this early step of the viral life cycle by binding to N6-methyladenosine (m6A) modified sites on the HIV-1 RNA genome (PubMed:32053707). From Homo sapiens (Human).
   2088..2633    +  CDS            SNAP-tag®: human O6-alkylguanine-DNA-alkyltransferase variant that forms covalent bonds with benzylguanine derivatives fast-reacting variant, optimized for mammalian expression
   2744..2973    +  intron         chimeric intron: chimera between introns from adenovirus and immunoglobulin heavy chain genes
   3138..3600    +  misc_feature   IRES: internal ribosome entry site (IRES) of the encephalomyocarditis virus (EMCV)
   3636..4439    +  CDS            NeoR/KanR: aminoglycoside phosphotransferase from Tn5; aph(3')-II (or nptII); confers resistance to neomycin, kanamycin, and G418 (Geneticin®)
   4462..4546    +  CDS            large T antigen (fragment): large T antigen from SV40 (simian virus 40)
   4569..4690    +  polyA_signal   SV40 poly(A) signal: SV40 polyadenylation signal
   4701..4752    +  polyA_signal   SV40 poly(A) signal (fragment): SV40 polyadenylation signal
   4816..4832    -  protein_bind   lac operator: The lac repressor binds to the lac operator to inhibit transcription in E. coli. This inhibition can be relieved by adding lactose or isopropyl-β-D-thiogalactopyranoside (IPTG). lac repressor encoded by lacI
   4840..4870    -  promoter       lac promoter: promoter for the E. coli lac operon
   4885..4906    -  protein_bind   CAP binding site: CAP binding activates transcription in the presence of cAMP. E. coli catabolite activator protein
   4919..5011    -  CDS            lacI (fragment): lac repressor; lacI; The lac repressor binds to the lac operator to inhibit transcription in E. coli. This inhibition can be relieved by adding lactose or isopropyl-β-D-thiogalactopyranoside (IPTG).
   5194..5782    -  rep_origin     ori: high-copy-number ColE1/pMB1/pBR322/pUC origin of replication
   5953..6813    -  CDS            AmpR: β-lactamase; bla; confers resistance to ampicillin, carbenicillin, and related antibiotics
   6814..6918    -  promoter       AmpR promoter: bla
   6977..7029    -  misc_feature   bom (fragment): basis of mobility region from pBR322
   7184..7563    +  enhancer       CMV enhancer: human cytomegalovirus immediate early enhancer
>Addgene plasmid #155348 | pSNAPf-hYTHDF3 | addgene full sequence | sequence record 315179 | Addgene NGS Result
GTGATGCGGTTTTGGCAGTACATCAATGGGCGTGGATAGCGGTTTGACTCACGGGGATTTCCAAGTCTCC
ACCCCATTGACGTCAATGGGAGTTTGTTTTGGCACCAAAATCAACGGGACTTTCCAAAATGTCGTAACAA
CTCCGCCCCATTGACGCAAATGGGCGGTAGGCGTGTACGGTGGGAGGTCTATATAAGCAGAGCTCTCTGG
CTAACTAGAGAACCCACTGCTTACTGGCTTATCGAAATTAATACGACTCACTATAGGGAGACCCAAGCTT
GGTACCGAGCTCGGATCGTCGCTAGCGATATCGGCGCGCCACCATGTCAGCCACTAGCGTGGATCAGAGA
CCTAAAGGGCAAGGAAATAAAGTTTCAGTACAAAACGGTTCGATTCATCAAAAAGATGCTGTAAATGATG
ATGATTTTGAGCCATACTTAAGTAGCCAGACAAATCAGAGTAACAGCTATCCACCAATGTCAGATCCATA
CATGCCTAGTTACTATGCTCCATCCATTGGATTTCCATATTCTCTTGGGGAAGCAGCGTGGTCCACAGCT
GGAGACCAGCCTATGCCATATCTGACAACCTATGGACAAATGAGTAATGGAGAACATCACTATATACCAG
ATGGTGTATTTAGTCAACCTGGGGCATTAGGAAATACCCCTCCATTTCTTGGTCAACATGGATTTAACTT
TTTTCCTGGTAATGCTGATTTCTCTACATGGGGGACAAGTGGATCTCAGGGACAATCAACACAAAGTTCT
GCTTATAGTAGCAGTTATGGCTATCCACCTAGTTCTCTTGGGAGAGCTATTACTGATGGACAGGCTGGAT
TTGGCAATGATACTTTGAGTAAGGTGCCTGGCATTAGCAGTATTGAGCAAGGCATGACTGGACTGAAAAT
TGGTGGTGACCTGACAGCTGCAGTGACAAAAACTGTAGGTACAGCTTTGAGCAGCAGTGGTATGACTAGC
ATTGCAACCAATAGTGTGCCCCCAGTTAGCAGTGCAGCACCTAAACCAACCTCCTGGGCTGCCATTGCCA
GAAAGCCTGCCAAACCTCAACCGAAACTTAAACCCAAGGGCAATGTGGGAATTGGGGGTTCTGCTGTACC
ACCACCTCCTATAAAACACAACATGAATATTGGAACTTGGGATGAAAAAGGGTCAGTGGTAAAGGCTCCA
CCAACCCAACCAGTTCTGCCCCCTCAAACTATAATCCAGCAGCCTCAGCCATTAATTCAACCACCACCAT
TGGTGCAAAGCCAACTGCCTCAACAGCAGCCTCAACCACCACAACCACAGCAGCAACAAGGACCTCAGCC
ACAGGCCCAGCCTCACCAAGTGCAGCCTCAACAGCAGCAGCTGCAGAATCGCTGGGTAGCTCCTCGTAAC
AGGGGAGCAGGCTTCAACCAGAACAATGGAGCGGGCAGTGAAAACTTTGGTTTAGGTGTTGTACCTGTCA
GTGCTTCACCTTCTAGTGTAGAAGTGCATCCCGTGCTGGAAAAGCTAAAGGCCATAAACAACTATAATCC
CAAAGACTTTGATTGGAATCTGAAGAATGGACGTGTGTTTATAATTAAAAGCTACTCTGAGGATGACATA
CATCGTTCCATTAAATACTCTATCTGGTGTAGTACTGAGCATGGTAATAAGCGTTTGGATGCAGCTTACC
GTTCCCTGAATGGGAAAGGCCCACTCTATTTACTCTTCAGTGTGAATGGCAGTGGACATTTTTGTGGAGT
GGCTGAAATGAAGTCTGTTGTGGACTATAATGCGTATGCTGGTGTCTGGTCTCAGGATAAGTGGAAGGGC
AAATTTGAAGTTAAATGGATCTTTGTCAAAGATGTTCCCAATAACCAATTACGGCATATTCGCTTAGAAA
ATAATGACAACAAACCGGTTACCAATTCAAGGGACACTCAAGAGGTACCCCTAGAAAAAGCTAAGCAAGT
GCTTAAAATAATTGCTACTTTCAAGCATACCACCTCAATCTTTGATGACTTTGCACATTATGAAAAGCGT
CAAGAAGAGGAGGAAGCCATGCGTAGGGAGAGAAATAGAAACAAACAAGAATTCACCATGGACAAAGACT
GCGAAATGAAGCGCACCACCCTGGATAGCCCTCTGGGCAAGCTGGAACTGTCTGGGTGCGAACAGGGCCT
GCACCGTATCATCTTCCTGGGCAAAGGAACATCTGCCGCCGACGCCGTGGAAGTGCCTGCCCCAGCCGCC
GTGCTGGGCGGACCAGAGCCACTGATGCAGGCCACCGCCTGGCTCAACGCCTACTTTCACCAGCCTGAGG
CCATCGAGGAGTTCCCTGTGCCAGCCCTGCACCACCCAGTGTTCCAGCAGGAGAGCTTTACCCGCCAGGT
GCTGTGGAAACTGCTGAAAGTGGTGAAGTTCGGAGAGGTCATCAGCTACAGCCACCTGGCCGCCCTGGCC
GGCAATCCCGCCGCCACCGCCGCCGTGAAAACCGCCCTGAGCGGAAATCCCGTGCCCATTCTGATCCCCT
GCCACCGGGTGGTGCAGGGCGACCTGGACGTGGGGGGCTACGAGGGCGGGCTCGCCGTGAAAGAGTGGCT
GCTGGCCCACGAGGGCCACAGACTGGGCAAGCCTGGGCTGGGTCCTGCAGGCGGATCCGCGTTTAAACTC
GAGGTTAATTAATGAGCGGCCGCATAGATAACTGATCCAGTGTGCTGGAATTAATTCGCTGTCTGCGAGG
GCCAGCTGTTGGGGTGAGTACTCCCTCTCAAAAGCGGGCATGACTTCTGCGCTAAGATTGTCAGTTTCCA
AAAACGAGGAGGATTTGATATTCACCTGGCCCGCGGTGATGCCTTTGAGGGTGGCCGCGTCCATCTGGTC
AGAAAAGACAATCTTTTTGTTGTCAAGCTTGAGGTGTGGCAGGCTTGAGATCTGGCCATACACTTGAGTG
ACAATGACATCCACTTTGCCTTTCTCTCCACAGGTGTCCACTCCCAGGTCCAACTGCAGGTCGAGCATGC
ATCTAGGGCGGCCAATTCCGCCCCTCTCCCCCCCCCCTAACGTTACTGGCCGAAGCCGCTTGGAATAAGG
CCGGTGTGCGTTTGTCTATATGTTATTTTCCACCATATTGCCGTCTTTTGGCAATGTGAGGGCCCGGAAA
CCTGGCCCTGTCTTCTTGACGAGCATTCCTAGGGGTCTTTCCCCTCTCGCCAAAGGAATGCAAGGTCTGT
TGAATGTCGTGAAGGAAGCAGTTCCTCTGGAAGCTTCTTGAAGACAAACAACGTCTGTAGCGACCCTTTG
CAGGCAGCGGAACCCCCCACCTGGCGACAGGTGCCTCTGCGGCCAAAAGCCACGTGTATAAGATACACCT
GCAAAGGCGGCACAACCCCAGTGCCACGTTGTGAGTTGGATAGTTGTGGAAAGAGTCAAATGGCTCTCCT
CAAGCGTATTCAACAAGGGGCTGAAGGATGCCCAGAAGGTACCCCATTGTATGGGATCTGATCTGGGGCC
TCGGTGCACATGCTTTACATGTGTTTAGTCGAGGTTAAAAAAACGTCTAGGCCCCCCGAACCACGGGGAC
GTGGTTTTCCTTTGAAAAACACGATGATAAGCTTGCCACAACCCGGGATAATTCCTGCAGCCAATATGGG
ATCGGCCATTGAACAAGATGGATTGCACGCAGGTTCTCCGGCCGCTTGGGTGGAGAGGCTATTCGGCTAT
GACTGGGCACAACAGACAATCGGCTGCTCTGATGCCGCCGTGTTCCGGCTGTCAGCGCAGGGGCGCCCGG
TTCTTTTTGTCAAGACCGACCTGTCCGGTGCCCTGAATGAACTGCAGGACGAGGCAGCGCGGCTATCGTG
GCTGGCCACGACGGGCGTTCCTTGCGCAGCTGTGCTCGACGTTGTCACTGAAGCGGGAAGGGACTGGCTG
CTATTGGGCGAAGTGCCGGGGCAGGATCTCCTGTCATCTCACCTTGCTCCTGCCGAGAAAGTATCCATCA
TGGCTGATGCAATGCGGCGGCTGCATACGCTTGATCCGGCTACCTGCCCATTCGACCACCAAGCGAAACA
TCGCATCGAGCGAGCACGTACTCGGATGGAAGCCGGTCTTGTCGATCAGGATGATCTGGACGAAGAGCAT
CAGGGGCTCGCGCCAGCCGAACTGTTCGCCAGGCTCAAGGCGCGCATGCCCGACGGCGATGATCTCGTCG
TGACCCATGGCGATGCCTGCTTGCCGAATATCATGGTGGAAAATGGCCGCTTTTCTGGATTCATCGACTG
TGGCCGGCTGGGTGTGGCGGACCGCTATCAGGACATAGCGTTGGCTACCCGTGATATTGCTGAAGAGCTT
GGCGGCGAATGGGCTGACCGCTTCCTCGTGCTTTACGGTATCGCCGCTCCCGATTCGCAGCGCATCGCCT
TCTATCGCCTTCTTGACGAGTTCTTCTGAGGGGATCAATTCTCTAGATAACTGATCATAATCAGCCATAC
CACATTTGTAGAGGTTTTACTTGCTTTAAAAAACCTCCCACACCTCCCCCTGAACCTGAAACATAAAATG
AATGCAATTGTTGTTGTTAACTTGTTTATTGCAGCTTATAATGGTTACAAATAAAGCAATAGCATCACAA
ATTTCACAAATAAAGCATTTTTTTCACTGCATTCTAGTTGTGGTTTGTCCAAACTCATCAATGTATCTTA
ACGCGTCGAGTGCATTCTAGTTGTGGTTTGTCCAAACTCATCAATGTATCTTATCATGTCTGTATACCGT
CGACCTCTAGCTAGAGCTTGGCGTAATCATGGTCATAGCTGTTTCCTGTGTGAAATTGTTATCCGCTCAC
AATTCCACACAACATACGAGCCGGAAGCATAAAGTGTAAAGCCTGGGGTGCCTAATGAGTGAGCTAACTC
ACATTAATTGCGTTGCGCTCACTGCCCGCTTTCCAGTCGGGAAACCTGTCGTGCCAGCTGCATTAATGAA
TCGGCCAACGCGCGGGGAGAGGCGGTTTGCGTATTGGGCGCTCTTCCGCTTCCTCGCTCACTGACTCGCT
GCGCTCGGTCGTTCGGCTGCGGCGAGCGGTATCAGCTCACTCAAAGGCGGTAATACGGTTATCCACAGAA
TCAGGGGATAACGCAGGAAAGAACATGTGAGCAAAAGGCCAGCAAAAGGCCAGGAACCGTAAAAAGGCCG
CGTTGCTGGCGTTTTTCCATAGGCTCCGCCCCCCTGACGAGCATCACAAAAATCGACGCTCAAGTCAGAG
GTGGCGAAACCCGACAGGACTATAAAGATACCAGGCGTTTCCCCCTGGAAGCTCCCTCGTGCGCTCTCCT
GTTCCGACCCTGCCGCTTACCGGATACCTGTCCGCCTTTCTCCCTTCGGGAAGCGTGGCGCTTTCTCATA
GCTCACGCTGTAGGTATCTCAGTTCGGTGTAGGTCGTTCGCTCCAAGCTGGGCTGTGTGCACGAACCCCC
CGTTCAGCCCGACCGCTGCGCCTTATCCGGTAACTATCGTCTTGAGTCCAACCCGGTAAGACACGACTTA
TCGCCACTGGCAGCAGCCACTGGTAACAGGATTAGCAGAGCGAGGTATGTAGGCGGTGCTACAGAGTTCT
TGAAGTGGTGGCCTAACTACGGCTACACTAGAAGAACAGTATTTGGTATCTGCGCTCTGCTGAAGCCAGT
TACCTTCGGAAAAAGAGTTGGTAGCTCTTGATCCGGCAAACAAACCACCGCTGGTAGCGGTGGTTTTTTT
GTTTGCAAGCAGCAGATTACGCGCAGAAAAAAAGGATCTCAAGAAGATCCTTTGATCTTTTCTACGGGGT
CTGACGCTCAGTGGAACGAAAACTCACGTTAAGGGATTTTGGTCATGAGATTATCAAAAAGGATCTTCAC
CTAGATCCTTTTAAATTAAAAATGAAGTTTTAAATCAATCTAAAGTATATATGAGTAAACTTGGTCTGAC
AGTTACCAATGCTTAATCAGTGAGGCACCTATCTCAGCGATCTGTCTATTTCGTTCATCCATAGTTGCCT
GACTCCCCGTCGTGTAGATAACTACGATACGGGAGGGCTTACCATCTGGCCCCAGTGCTGCAATGATACC
GCGAGACCCACGCTCACCGGCTCCAGATTTATCAGCAATAAACCAGCCAGCCGGAAGGGCCGAGCGCAGA
AGTGGTCCTGCAACTTTATCCGCCTCCATCCAGTCTATTAATTGTTGCCGGGAAGCTAGAGTAAGTAGTT
CGCCAGTTAATAGTTTGCGCAACGTTGTTGCCATTGCTACAGGCATCGTGGTGTCACGCTCGTCGTTTGG
TATGGCTTCATTCAGCTCCGGTTCCCAACGATCAAGGCGAGTTACATGATCCCCCATGTTGTGCAAAAAA
GCGGTTAGCTCCTTCGGTCCTCCGATCGTTGTCAGAAGTAAGTTGGCCGCAGTGTTATCACTCATGGTTA
TGGCAGCACTGCATAATTCTCTTACTGTCATGCCATCCGTAAGATGCTTTTCTGTGACTGGTGAGTACTC
AACCAAGTCATTCTGAGAATAGTGTATGCGGCGACCGAGTTGCTCTTGCCCGGCGTCAATACGGGATAAT
ACCGCGCCACATAGCAGAACTTTAAAAGTGCTCATCATTGGAAAACGTTCTTCGGGGCGAAAACTCTCAA
GGATCTTACCGCTGTTGAGATCCAGTTCGATGTAACCCACTCGTGCACCCAACTGATCTTCAGCATCTTT
TACTTTCACCAGCGTTTCTGGGTGAGCAAAAACAGGAAGGCAAAATGCCGCAAAAAAGGGAATAAGGGCG
ACACGGAAATGTTGAATACTCATACTCTTCCTTTTTCAATATTATTGAAGCATTTATCAGGGTTATTGTC
TCATGAGCGGATACATATTTGAATGTATTTAGAAAAATAAACAAATAGGGGTTCCGCGCACATTTCCCCG
AAAAGTGCCACCTGACGTCGACGGATCGGGAGATCTCCCGATCCCCTATGGTGCACTCTCAGTACAATCT
GCTCTGATGCCGCATAGTTAAGCCAGTATCTGCTCCCTGCTTGTGTGTTGGAGGTCGCTGAGTAGTGCGC
GAGCAAAATTTAAGCTACAACAAGGCAAGGCTTGACCGACAATTGCATGAAGAATCTGCTTAGGGTTAGG
CGTTTTGCGCTGCTTCGCGATGTACGGGCCAGATATACGCGTTGACATTGATTATTGACTAGTTATTAAT
AGTAATCAATTACGGGGTCATTAGTTCATAGCCCATATATGGAGTTCCGCGTTACATAACTTACGGTAAA
TGGCCCGCCTGGCTGACCGCCCAACGACCCCCGCCCATTGACGTCAATAATGACGTATGTTCCCATAGTA
ACGCCAATAGGGACTTTCCATTGACGTCAATGGGTGGAGTATTTACGGTAAACTGCCCACTTGGCAGTAC
ATCAAGTGTATCATATGCCAAGTACGCCCCCTATTGACGTCAATGACGGTAAATGGCCCGCCTGGCATTA
TGCCCAGTACATGACCTTATGGGACTTTCCTACTTGGCAGTACATCTACGTATTAGTCATCGCTATTACC
ATG
