>Addgene plasmid #155348 | pSNAPf-hYTHDF3 | depositor partial sequence | sequence record 300665 | Insert sequence
ATGTCAGCCACTAGCGTGGATCAGAGACCTAAAGGGCAAGGAAATAAAGTTTCAGTACAAAACGGTTCGA
TTCATCAAAAAGATGCTGTAAATGATGATGATTTTGAGCCATACTTAAGTAGCCAGACAAATCAGAGTAA
CAGCTATCCACCAATGTCAGATCCATACATGCCTAGTTACTATGCTCCATCCATTGGATTTCCATATTCT
CTTGGGGAAGCAGCGTGGTCCACAGCTGGAGACCAGCCTATGCCATATCTGACAACCTATGGACAAATGA
GTAATGGAGAACATCACTATATACCAGATGGTGTATTTAGTCAACCTGGGGCATTAGGAAATACCCCTCC
ATTTCTTGGTCAACATGGATTTAACTTTTTTCCTGGTAATGCTGATTTCTCTACATGGGGGACAAGTGGA
TCTCAGGGACAATCAACACAAAGTTCTGCTTATAGTAGCAGTTATGGCTATCCACCTAGTTCTCTTGGGA
GAGCTATTACTGATGGACAGGCTGGATTTGGCAATGATACTTTGAGTAAGGTGCCTGGCATTAGCAGTAT
TGAGCAAGGCATGACTGGACTGAAAATTGGTGGTGACCTGACAGCTGCAGTGACAAAAACTGTAGGTACA
GCTTTGAGCAGCAGTGGTATGACTAGCATTGCAACCAATAGTGTGCCCCCAGTTAGCAGTGCAGCACCTA
AACCAACCTCCTGGGCTGCCATTGCCAGAAAGCCTGCCAAACCTCAACCGAAACTTAAACCCAAGGGCAA
TGTGGGAATTGGGGGTTCTGCTGTACCACCACCTCCTATAAAACACAACATGAATATTGGAACTTGGGAT
GAAAAAGGGTCAGTGGTAAAGGCTCCACCAACCCAACCAGTTCTGCCCCCTCAAACTATAATCCAGCAGC
CTCAGCCATTAATTCAACCACCACCATTGGTGCAAAGCCAACTGCCTCAACAGCAGCCTCAACCACCACA
ACCACAGCAGCAACAAGGACCTCAGCCACAGGCCCAGCCTCACCAAGTGCAGCCTCAACAGCAGCAGCTG
CAGAATCGCTGGGTAGCTCCTCGTAACAGGGGAGCAGGCTTCAACCAGAACAATGGAGCGGGCAGTGAAA
ACTTTGGTTTAGGTGTTGTACCTGTCAGTGCTTCACCTTCTAGTGTAGAAGTGCATCCCGTGCTGGAAAA
GCTAAAGGCCATAAACAACTATAATCCCAAAGACTTTGATTGGAATCTGAAGAATGGACGTGTGTTTATA
ATTAAAAGCTACTCTGAGGATGACATACATCGTTCCATTAAATACTCTATCTGGTGTAGTACTGAGCATG
GTAATAAGCGTTTGGATGCAGCTTACCGTTCCCTGAATGGGAAAGGCCCACTCTATTTACTCTTCAGTGT
GAATGGCAGTGGACATTTTTGTGGAGTGGCTGAAATGAAGTCTGTTGTGGACTATAATGCGTATGCTGGT
GTCTGGTCTCAGGATAAGTGGAAGGGCAAATTTGAAGTTAAATGGATCTTTGTCAAAGATGTTCCCAATA
ACCAATTACGGCATATTCGCTTAGAAAATAATGACAACAAACCGGTTACCAATTCAAGGGACACTCAAGA
GGTACCCCTAGAAAAAGCTAAGCAAGTGCTTAAAATAATTGCTACTTTCAAGCATACCACCTCAATCTTT
GATGACTTTGCACATTATGAAAAGCGTCAAGAAGAGGAGGAAGCCATGCGTAGGGAGAGAAATAGAAACA
AACAA
